Addgene plasmid #140308: pDEST40-2XHA-Src-S32
Purpose: Expresses HA-tagged human Src-S32 in mammalian cells for structure-function studies
Depositing lab: Mark Moasser. Publication: A Dimerization Function in the Intrinsically Disordered N-Terminal Region of Src. Spassov DS, Ruiz-Saenz A, Piple A, Moasser MM. Cell Rep. 2018 Oct 9;25(2):449-463.e4. doi: 10.1016/j.celrep.2018.09.035. PubMed 30304684.
Backbone
  Vector backbone: modified pcDNA-pDEST40
  Backbone manufacturer: modified from ThermoFisher 12274015
  Backbone size w/o insert (bp): 7100
  Vector type: Mammalian Expression
  Selectable markers: Neomycin (select with G418)
Growth in bacteria
  Bacterial resistance: Ampicillin, 100 μg/mL
  Growth temperature: 37°C
  Growth strain: DH5alpha
  Copy number: High Copy
Gene/Insert
  Gene/Insert name: Src deletion mutant (alt name: S32)
  Species: H. sapiens (human)
  Insert size (bp): 534
  Mutation: contains only the SH3 and SH2 domains
  Entrez Gene: SRC (a.k.a. ASV, SRC1, THC6, c-SRC, p60-Src)
  Promoter: CMV
  Tag / fusion protein: 2X HA (C terminal on backbone)
  Cloning method: Gateway Cloning
Terms and licenses: Academic/Nonprofit Terms; Industry Terms: Not Available to Industry
How to cite: pDEST40-2XHA-Src-S32 was a gift from Mark Moasser (Addgene plasmid # 140308 ; http://n2t.net/addgene:140308 ; RRID:Addgene_140308)
