[The description below was written by a language model from this plasmid's Addgene catalogue record and pLannotate feature annotations shown in this document.]
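Description:
pDEST40-2XHA-Src-S32 is a mammalian expression plasmid built on a modified pcDNA-DEST40 Gateway destination backbone. It expresses a truncated form of human SRC, the S32 deletion mutant, which retains only the SH3 and SH2 domains. The insert of about 534 bp was introduced by Gateway recombination and sits between attB1 and attB2 sites. It lies downstream of the human cytomegalovirus immediate-early enhancer and promoter, and a T7 promoter is also present just upstream. The automated annotation matches the coding region to the mouse Src protein entry, whereas the catalogue records the species as human. This probably reflects the close similarity of the two orthologues.

Following attB2, the backbone supplies two tandem HA epitopes that form the C-terminal 2X HA tag; the annotation software labels them as fragments of a 3xHA element. A V5 epitope sequence from the parental vector is annotated further downstream, but the record does not say whether it is translated as part of the fusion. Transcripts terminate at the bovine growth hormone polyadenylation signal.

A separate cassette with the SV40 early promoter, the neomycin phosphotransferase gene and the SV40 poly(A) signal allows G418 selection of stably transfected mammalian cells. In E. coli the plasmid replicates from a high-copy ColE1/pUC-type origin and is selected with ampicillin through the β-lactamase gene. An f1 origin is also present. The sequenced record is 6,113 nt, which is shorter than the listed backbone size, as expected once the Gateway cassette is replaced by the insert. The construct is intended for structure-function studies of Src, where the HA tag allows detection or immunoprecipitation of the isolated SH3-SH2 fragment.
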