Features (pLannotate 1.2.2; 25 found; start..end, strand, type, name):
     28..80      -  misc_feature   bom (fragment): basis of mobility region from pBR322
    235..614     +  enhancer       CMV enhancer: human cytomegalovirus immediate early enhancer
    615..818     +  promoter       CMV promoter: human cytomegalovirus (CMV) immediate early promoter
    814..847     +  LTR            5' LTR (truncated) (fragment): truncated 5' long terminal repeat (LTR) from HIV-1
    863..881     +  promoter       T7 promoter: promoter for bacteriophage T7 RNA polymerase
    911..935     +  protein_bind   attB1: mutant version of attB; recombination site for the Gateway® BP reaction BP Clonase™
    932..1498    +  CDS            Src (fragment): SRC_MOUSE - Experimental evidence at protein level: Swiss-Prot protein existence level 1. Non-receptor protein tyrosine kinase which is activated following engagement of many different classes of cellular receptors including immune response receptors, integrins and other adhesion receptors, receptor protein tyrosine kinases, G protein-coupled receptors as well as cytokine receptors. Participates in signaling pathways that control a diverse spectrum of biological activities including gene transcription, immune response, cell adhesion, cell cycle progression, apoptosis, migration, and transforma
   1494..1518    -  protein_bind   attB2: mutant version of attB; recombination site for the Gateway® BP reaction BP Clonase™
   1529..1555    +  CDS            3xHA (fragment): three tandem HA epitope tags
   1559..1586    +  CDS            3xHA (fragment): three tandem HA epitope tags
   1611..1652    +  CDS            V5 tag: epitope tag from simian virus 5
   1708..1932    +  polyA_signal   bGH poly(A) signal: bovine growth hormone polyadenylation signal
   1936..1957    +  promoter       SV40 promoter (fragment): SV40 enhancer and early promoter
   1978..2406    +  rep_origin     f1 ori (sequence partly withheld): f1 bacteriophage origin of replication; arrow indicates direction of (+) strand synthesis
   2420..2749    +  promoter       SV40 promoter: SV40 enhancer and early promoter
   2816..3607    +  CDS            neo: KKA2_KLEPN - Also known as kan, nptII. Experimental evidence at protein level: Swiss-Prot protein existence level 1. Resistance to kanamycin, neomycin, paromomycin, ribostamycin, butirosin and gentamicin B. From Klebsiella pneumoniae.
   3633..3791    +  CDS            ble (fragment): BLE_KLEPN - Experimental evidence at protein level: Swiss-Prot protein existence level 1. Binding protein with a strong affinity to the bleomycin family of antibiotics. Binds to CL990; an antimitotic-antibiotic compound. From Klebsiella pneumoniae.
   3786..3907    +  polyA_signal   SV40 poly(A) signal: SV40 polyadenylation signal
   3980..3996    -  protein_bind   lac operator: The lac repressor binds to the lac operator to inhibit transcription in E. coli. This inhibition can be relieved by adding lactose or isopropyl-β-D-thiogalactopyranoside (IPTG). lac repressor encoded by lacI
   4004..4034    -  promoter       lac promoter: promoter for the E. coli lac operon
   4049..4070    -  protein_bind   CAP binding site: CAP binding activates transcription in the presence of cAMP. E. coli catabolite activator protein
   4083..4175    -  CDS            lacI (fragment): lac repressor; lacI; The lac repressor binds to the lac operator to inhibit transcription in E. coli. This inhibition can be relieved by adding lactose or isopropyl-β-D-thiogalactopyranoside (IPTG).
   4358..4946    -  rep_origin     ori: high-copy-number ColE1/pMB1/pBR322/pUC origin of replication
   5117..5977    -  CDS            AmpR: β-lactamase; bla; confers resistance to ampicillin, carbenicillin, and related antibiotics
   5978..6082    -  promoter       AmpR promoter: bla
>Addgene plasmid #140308 | pDEST40-2XHA-Src-S32 | addgene full sequence | sequence record 291886 | Addgene NGS Result
GACGGATCGGGAGATCTCCCGATCCCCTATGGTGCACTCTCAGTACAATCTGCTCTGATGCCGCATAGTT
AAGCCAGTATCTGCTCCCTGCTTGTGTGTTGGAGGTCGCTGAGTAGTGCGCGAGCAAAATTTAAGCTACA
ACAAGGCAAGGCTTGACCGACAATTGCATGAAGAATCTGCTTAGGGTTAGGCGTTTTGCGCTGCTTCGCG
ATGTACGGGCCAGATATACGCGTTGACATTGATTATTGACTAGTTATTAATAGTAATCAATTACGGGGTC
ATTAGTTCATAGCCCATATATGGAGTTCCGCGTTACATAACTTACGGTAAATGGCCCGCCTGGCTGACCG
CCCAACGACCCCCGCCCATTGACGTCAATAATGACGTATGTTCCCATAGTAACGCCAATAGGGACTTTCC
ATTGACGTCAATGGGTGGAGTATTTACGGTAAACTGCCCACTTGGCAGTACATCAAGTGTATCATATGCC
AAGTACGCCCCCTATTGACGTCAATGACGGTAAATGGCCCGCCTGGCATTATGCCCAGTACATGACCTTA
TGGGACTTTCCTACTTGGCAGTACATCTACGTATTAGTCATCGCTATTACCATGGTGATGCGGTTTTGGC
AGTACATCAATGGGCGTGGATAGCGGTTTGACTCACGGGGATTTCCAAGTCTCCACCCCATTGACGTCAA
TGGGAGTTTGTTTTGGCACCAAAATCAACGGGACTTTCCAAAATGTCGTAACAACTCCGCCCCATTGACG
CAAATGGGCGGTAGGCGTGTACGGTGGGAGGTCTATATAAGCAGAGCTCTCTGGCTAACTAGAGAACCCA
CTGCTTACTGGCTTATCGAAATTAATACGACTCACTATAGGGAGACCCAAGCTGGCTAGTTAAGCTATCA
ACAAGTTTGTACAAAAAAGCAGGCTTCGAAGGAGATAGAACCATGGTCACCTCCCCGCAGAGGGCGGGCC
CGCTGGCCGGTGGAGTGACCACCTTTGTGGCCCTCTATGACTATGAGTCTAGGACGGAGACAGACCTGTC
CTTCAAGAAAGGCGAGCGGCTCCAGATTGTCAACAACACAGAGGGAGACTGGTGGCTGGCCCACTCGCTC
AGCACAGGACAGACAGGCTACATCCCCAGCAACTACGTGGCGCCCTCCGACTCCATCCAGGCTGAGGAGT
GGTATTTTGGCAAGATCACCAGACGGGAGTCAGAGCGGTTACTGCTCAATGCAGAGAACCCGAGAGGGAC
CTTCCTCGTGCGAGAAAGTGAGACCACGAAAGGTGCCTACTGCCTCTCAGTGTCTGACTTCGACAACGCC
AAGGGCCTCAACGTGAAGCACTACAAGATCCGCAAGCTGGACAGCGGCGGCTTCTACATCACCTCCCGCA
CCCAGTTCAACAGCCTGCAGCAGCTGGTGGCCTACTACTCCAAACACGCCGATGGCCTGTGCCACCGCCT
CACCACCGTGTGCCCCACGTCCGACCCAGCTTTCTTGTACAAAGTGGTTGATCTAGAGTACCCATACGAT
GTTCCAGATTACGCTGGATACCCATACGATGTTCCAGATTACGCTTGATCTAGAGGGCCCGCGGTTCGAA
GGTAAGCCTATCCCTAACCCTCTCCTCGGTCTCGATTCTACGCGTACCGGTCATCATCACCATCACCATT
GAGTTTAAACCCGCTGATCAGCCTCGACTGTGCCTTCTAGTTGCCAGCCATCTGTTGTTTGCCCCTCCCC
CGTGCCTTCCTTGACCCTGGAAGGTGCCACTCCCACTGTCCTTTCCTAATAAAATGAGGAAATTGCATCG
CATTGTCTGAGTAGGTGTCATTCTATTCTGGGGGGTGGGGTGGGGCAGGACAGCAAGGGGGAGGATTGGG
AAGACAATAGCAGGCATGCTGGGGATGCGGTGGGCTCTATGGCTTCTGAGGCGGAAAGAACCAGCTGGGG
CTCTAGGGGGTATCCCC
[124 nt withheld, positions 1978-2101]
C
[91 nt withheld, positions 2103-2193]
A
[49 nt withheld, positions 2195-2243]
CCTTTGACGTTGGAGTCCACGTTCTTT
[37 nt withheld, positions 2271-2307]
ACCCTATCTCGGTCTATTCTTTTGATTTATAAGGGATTTTGCCGATTTCGGCCTATTGGTTAAAAAATGA
GCTGATTTAACAAAAATTTAACGCGAATTAATTCTGTGGAATGTGTGTCAGTTAGGGTGTGGAAAGTCCC
CAGGCTCCCCAGCAGGCAGAAGTATGCAAAGCATGCATCTCAATTAGTCAGCAACCAGGTGTGGAAAGTC
CCCAGGCTCCCCAGCAGGCAGAAGTATGCAAAGCATGCATCTCAATTAGTCAGCAACCATAGTCCCGCCC
CTAACTCCGCCCATCCCGCCCCTAACTCCGCCCAGTTCCGCCCATTCTCCGCCCCATGGCTGACTAATTT
TTTTTATTTATGCAGAGGCCGAGGCCGCCTCTGCCTCTGAGCTATTCCAGAAGTAGTGAGGAGGCTTTTT
TGGAGGCCTAGGCTTTTGCAAAAAGCTCCCGGGAGCTTGTATATCCATTTTCGGATCTGATCAAGAGACA
GGATGAGGATCGTTTCGCATGATTGAACAAGATGGATTGCACGCAGGTTCTCCGGCCGCTTGGGTGGAGA
GGCTATTCGGCTATGACTGGGCACAACAGACAATCGGCTGCTCTGATGCCGCCGTGTTCCGGCTGTCAGC
GCAGGGGCGCCCGGTTCTTTTTGTCAAGACCGACCTGTCCGGTGCCCTGAATGAACTGCAGGACGAGGCA
GCGCGGCTATCGTGGCTGGCCACGACGGGCGTTCCTTGCGCAGCTGTGCTCGACGTTGTCACTGAAGCGG
GAAGGGACTGGCTGCTATTGGGCGAAGTGCCGGGGCAGGATCTCCTGTCATCTCACCTTGCTCCTGCCGA
GAAAGTATCCATCATGGCTGATGCAATGCGGCGGCTGCATACGCTTGATCCGGCTACCTGCCCATTCGAC
CACCAAGCGAAACATCGCATCGAGCGAGCACGTACTCGGATGGAAGCCGGTCTTGTCGATCAGGATGATC
TGGACGAAGAGCATCAGGGGCTCGCGCCAGCCGAACTGTTCGCCAGGCTCAAGGCGCGCATGCCCGACGG
CGAGGATCTCGTCGTGACCCATGGCGATGCCTGCTTGCCGAATATCATGGTGGAAAATGGCCGCTTTTCT
GGATTCATCGACTGTGGCCGGCTGGGTGTGGCGGACCGCTATCAGGACATAGCGTTGGCTACCCGTGATA
TTGCTGAAGAGCTTGGCGGCGAATGGGCTGACCGCTTCCTCGTGCTTTACGGTATCGCCGCTCCCGATTC
GCAGCGCATCGCCTTCTATCGCCTTCTTGACGAGTTCTTCTGAGCGGGACTCTGGGGTTCGCGAAATGAC
CGACCAAGCGACGCCCAACCTGCCATCACGAGATTTCGATTCCACCGCCGCCTTCTATGAAAGGTTGGGC
TTCGGAATCGTTTTCCGGGACGCCGGCTGGATGATCCTCCAGCGCGGGGATCTCATGCTGGAGTTCTTCG
CCCACCCCAACTTGTTTATTGCAGCTTATAATGGTTACAAATAAAGCAATAGCATCACAAATTTCACAAA
TAAAGCATTTTTTTCACTGCATTCTAGTTGTGGTTTGTCCAAACTCATCAATGTATCTTATCATGTCTGT
ATACCGTCGACCTCTAGCTAGAGCTTGGCGTAATCATGGTCATAGCTGTTTCCTGTGTGAAATTGTTATC
CGCTCACAATTCCACACAACATACGAGCCGGAAGCATAAAGTGTAAAGCCTGGGGTGCCTAATGAGTGAG
CTAACTCACATTAATTGCGTTGCGCTCACTGCCCGCTTTCCAGTCGGGAAACCTGTCGTGCCAGCTGCAT
TAATGAATCGGCCAACGCGCGGGGAGAGGCGGTTTGCGTATTGGGCGCTCTTCCGCTTCCTCGCTCACTG
ACTCGCTGCGCTCGGTCGTTCGGCTGCGGCGAGCGGTATCAGCTCACTCAAAGGCGGTAATACGGTTATC
CACAGAATCAGGGGATAACGCAGGAAAGAACATGTGAGCAAAAGGCCAGCAAAAGGCCAGGAACCGTAAA
AAGGCCGCGTTGCTGGCGTTTTTCCATAGGCTCCGCCCCCCTGACGAGCATCACAAAAATCGACGCTCAA
GTCAGAGGTGGCGAAACCCGACAGGACTATAAAGATACCAGGCGTTTCCCCCTGGAAGCTCCCTCGTGCG
CTCTCCTGTTCCGACCCTGCCGCTTACCGGATACCTGTCCGCCTTTCTCCCTTCGGGAAGCGTGGCGCTT
TCTCATAGCTCACGCTGTAGGTATCTCAGTTCGGTGTAGGTCGTTCGCTCCAAGCTGGGCTGTGTGCACG
AACCCCCCGTTCAGCCCGACCGCTGCGCCTTATCCGGTAACTATCGTCTTGAGTCCAACCCGGTAAGACA
CGACTTATCGCCACTGGCAGCAGCCACTGGTAACAGGATTAGCAGAGCGAGGTATGTAGGCGGTGCTACA
GAGTTCTTGAAGTGGTGGCCTAACTACGGCTACACTAGAAGAACAGTATTTGGTATCTGCGCTCTGCTGA
AGCCAGTTACCTTCGGAAAAAGAGTTGGTAGCTCTTGATCCGGCAAACAAACCACCGCTGGTAGCGGTGG
TTTTTTTGTTTGCAAGCAGCAGATTACGCGCAGAAAAAAAGGATCTCAAGAAGATCCTTTGATCTTTTCT
ACGGGGTCTGACGCTCAGTGGAACGAAAACTCACGTTAAGGGATTTTGGTCATGAGATTATCAAAAAGGA
TCTTCACCTAGATCCTTTTAAATTAAAAATGAAGTTTTAAATCAATCTAAAGTATATATGAGTAAACTTG
GTCTGACAGTTACCAATGCTTAATCAGTGAGGCACCTATCTCAGCGATCTGTCTATTTCGTTCATCCATA
GTTGCCTGACTCCCCGTCGTGTAGATAACTACGATACGGGAGGGCTTACCATCTGGCCCCAGTGCTGCAA
TGATACCGCGAGACCCACGCTCACCGGCTCCAGATTTATCAGCAATAAACCAGCCAGCCGGAAGGGCCGA
GCGCAGAAGTGGTCCTGCAACTTTATCCGCCTCCATCCAGTCTATTAATTGTTGCCGGGAAGCTAGAGTA
AGTAGTTCGCCAGTTAATAGTTTGCGCAACGTTGTTGCCATTGCTACAGGCATCGTGGTGTCACGCTCGT
CGTTTGGTATGGCTTCATTCAGCTCCGGTTCCCAACGATCAAGGCGAGTTACATGATCCCCCATGTTGTG
CAAAAAAGCGGTTAGCTCCTTCGGTCCTCCGATCGTTGTCAGAAGTAAGTTGGCCGCAGTGTTATCACTC
ATGGTTATGGCAGCACTGCATAATTCTCTTACTGTCATGCCATCCGTAAGATGCTTTTCTGTGACTGGTG
AGTACTCAACCAAGTCATTCTGAGAATAGTGTATGCGGCGACCGAGTTGCTCTTGCCCGGCGTCAATACG
GGATAATACCGCGCCACATAGCAGAACTTTAAAAGTGCTCATCATTGGAAAACGTTCTTCGGGGCGAAAA
CTCTCAAGGATCTTACCGCTGTTGAGATCCAGTTCGATGTAACCCACTCGTGCACCCAACTGATCTTCAG
CATCTTTTACTTTCACCAGCGTTTCTGGGTGAGCAAAAACAGGAAGGCAAAATGCCGCAAAAAAGGGAAT
AAGGGCGACACGGAAATGTTGAATACTCATACTCTTCCTTTTTCAATATTATTGAAGCATTTATCAGGGT
TATTGTCTCATGAGCGGATACATATTTGAATGTATTTAGAAAAATAAACAAATAGGGGTTCCGCGCACAT
TTCCCCGAAAAGTGCCACCTGACGTC
