>Addgene plasmid #140308 | pDEST40-2XHA-Src-S32 | depositor partial sequence | sequence record 272236 | insert
ACCTCCCCGCAGAGGGCGGGCCCGCTGGCCGGTGGAGTGACCACCTTTGTGGCCCTCTATGACTATGAGT
CTAGGACGGAGACAGACCTGTCCTTCAAGAAAGGCGAGCGGCTCCAGATTGTCAACAACACAGAGGGAGA
CTGGTGGCTGGCCCACTCGCTCAGCACAGGACAGACAGGCTACATCCCCAGCAACTACGTGGCGCCCTCC
GACTCCATCCAGGCTGAGGAGTGGTATTTTGGCAAGATCACCAGACGGGAGTCAGAGCGGTTACTGCTCA
ATGCAGAGAACCCGAGAGGGACCTTCCTCGTGCGAGAAAGTGAGACCACGAAAGGTGCCTACTGCCTCTC
AGTGTCTGACTTCGACAACGCCAAGGGCCTCAACGTGAAGCACTACAAGATCCGCAAGCTGGACAGCGGC
GGCTTCTACATCACCTCCCGCACCCAGTTCAACAGCCTGCAGCAGCTGGTGGCCTACTACTCCAAACACG
CCGATGGCCTGTGCCACCGCCTCACCACCGTGTGCCCCACGTCC
